Addgene plasmid #113786: pSATB1.1.0-gDNA
Purpose: CRISPR plasmid for expression of Cas9 and gRNA targeting human transcription factor SATB1
Depositing lab: Kevin White. Depositing organization: University of Chicago.
Backbone
  Vector backbone: pX330
  Backbone manufacturer: Zhang lab (Addgene plasmid ID: 42230)
  Vector type: Mammalian Expression, CRISPR
Growth in bacteria
  Bacterial resistance: Ampicillin, 100 μg/mL
  Growth temperature: 37°C
  Growth strain: DH5alpha
  Copy number: High Copy
Gene/Insert
  Gene/Insert name: SATB1
  gRNA/shRNA sequence: GTTTCGTTCAACAGTGCCAC TGG
  Species: H. sapiens (human)
  Entrez Gene: SATB1 (a.k.a. DEFDA, DHDBV, KTZSL)
  Cloning method: Restriction Enzyme; 5′ cloning site BbsI (destroyed during cloning); 3′ cloning site BbsI (destroyed during cloning)
  Sequencing primers: 5′ hU6-F (5'-GAGGGCCTATTTCCCATGATT-3')
Terms and licenses: Academic/Nonprofit Terms; Industry Terms: Not Available to Industry
Depositor comments: gRNA sequence listed includes 20 nucleotide target sequence, followed by the uncloned PAM sequence. The PAM sequence is not present in the plasmid. Use with plasmid pSATB1-donor
How to cite: pSATB1.1.0-gDNA was a gift from Kevin White (Addgene plasmid # 113786 ; http://n2t.net/addgene:113786 ; RRID:Addgene_113786)
