[The description below was written by a language model from this plasmid's Addgene catalogue record and pLannotate feature annotations shown in this document.]
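Description:
pSATB1.1.0-gDNA is a mammalian CRISPR expression plasmid built on the pX330 backbone. From a single vector it delivers both Streptococcus pyogenes Cas9 and a single guide RNA directed against the human transcription factor gene SATB1. It is propagated in E. coli as a high-copy plasmid through a ColE1/pUC-type origin and selected with ampicillin via the β-lactamase gene. An f1/M13 phage origin is also present, along with small annotated remnants of pBR322 bom and rop. No mammalian selection marker or reporter is annotated.

The 20-nucleotide SATB1 spacer was cloned between the BbsI sites, which were destroyed in the process. It sits immediately downstream of the human U6 RNA polymerase III promoter and is fused to the S. pyogenes gRNA scaffold. The PAM listed with the target in the record is not part of the plasmid. Cas9 is annotated as contiguous N- and C-terminal portions that together form the full coding sequence. It is driven by a hybrid promoter made of the CMV enhancer and chicken β-actin promoter with a hybrid CBA/MVM intron, carries a C-terminal nucleoplasmin nuclear localization signal, and ends at a bGH polyadenylation signal. A single AAV2 ITR lies downstream of the cassette; with only one repeat annotated, the record does not indicate an AAV packaging vector.

Two sequence records are available: a depositor sequence of 8,508 nt and a repository NGS result of 8,458 nt. Their feature order is the same, and the visible difference lies in the chicken β-actin promoter region, which is annotated as fragments in the shorter record. The depositor notes that the plasmid is meant to be used with a companion donor plasmid, pSATB1-donor, which suggests Cas9 cleavage at SATB1 paired with donor-templated modification of the locus. The nature of that edit is not stated.
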