Features (pLannotate 1.2.2; 18 found; start..end, strand, type, name):
     79..122     +  misc_RNA       gRNA scaffold (fragment): guide RNA scaffold for the Streptococcus pyogenes CRISPR/Cas9 system
    169..454     +  enhancer       CMV enhancer: human cytomegalovirus immediate early enhancer; contains an 18-bp deletion relative to the standard CMV enhancer
    456..733     +  promoter       chicken β-actin promoter: No description available
    734..962     +  intron         hybrid intron: hybrid between chicken β-actin (CBA) and minute virus of mice (MMV) introns (Gray et al., 2011)
   1100..2701    +  CDS            Cas9(N): N-terminal portion of Streptococcus pyogenes Cas9 (Zetsche et al., 2015)
   2702..5200    +  CDS            Cas9(C): C-terminal portion of Streptococcus pyogenes Cas9 (Zetsche et al., 2015)
   5201..5248    +  CDS            nucleoplasmin NLS: bipartite nuclear localization signal from nucleoplasmin
   5282..5393    +  polyA_signal   bGH poly(A) signal: bovine growth hormone polyadenylation signal
   5498..5638    +  repeat_region  AAV2 ITR: inverted terminal repeat of adeno-associated virus serotype 2 inverted
   5643..5694    -  misc_feature   bom (fragment): basis of mobility region from pBR322
   5713..6093    +  rep_origin     M13 ori (sequence partly withheld): M13 bacteriophage origin of replication; arrow indicates direction of (+) strand synthesis
   6169..6218    -  misc_feature   bom (fragment): basis of mobility region from pBR322
   6320..6355    -  CDS            rop (fragment): Rop protein, which maintains plasmids at low copy number; rop
   6450..6554    +  promoter       AmpR promoter: bla
   6555..7415    +  CDS            AmpR: β-lactamase; bla; confers resistance to ampicillin, carbenicillin, and related antibiotics
   7586..8174    +  rep_origin     ori: high-copy-number ColE1/pMB1/pBR322/pUC origin of replication
   8236..8476    +  promoter       U6 promoter: RNA polymerase III promoter for human U6 snRNA
   8505..72      +  misc_RNA       gRNA scaffold (across the origin): guide RNA scaffold for the Streptococcus pyogenes CRISPR/Cas9 system
>Addgene plasmid #113786 | pSATB1.1.0-gDNA | depositor full sequence | sequence record 214747 | Full Sequence
TAGAGCTAGAAATAGCAAGTTAAAATAAGGCTAGTCCGTTATCAACTTGAAAAAGTGGCACCGAGTCGGT
GCTTTTTTGTTTTAGAGCTAGAAATAGCAAGTTAAAATAAGGCTAGTCCGTTTTTAGCGCGTGCGCCAAT
TCTGCAGACAAATGGCTCTAGAGGTACCCGTTACATAACTTACGGTAAATGGCCCGCCTGGCTGACCGCC
CAACGACCCCCGCCCATTGACGTCAATAGTAACGCCAATAGGGACTTTCCATTGACGTCAATGGGTGGAG
TATTTACGGTAAACTGCCCACTTGGCAGTACATCAAGTGTATCATATGCCAAGTACGCCCCCTATTGACG
TCAATGACGGTAAATGGCCCGCCTGGCATTGTGCCCAGTACATGACCTTATGGGACTTTCCTACTTGGCA
GTACATCTACGTATTAGTCATCGCTATTACCATGGTCGAGGTGAGCCCCACGTTCTGCTTCACTCTCCCC
ATCTCCCCCCCCTCCCCACCCCCAATTTTGTATTTATTTATTTTTTAATTATTTTGTGCAGCGATGGGGG
CGGGGGGGGGGGGGGGGCGCGCGCCAGGCGGGGCGGGGCGGGGCGAGGGGCGGGGCGGGGCGAGGCGGAG
AGGTGCGGCGGCAGCCAATCAGAGCGGCGCGCTCCGAAAGTTTCCTTTTATGGCGAGGCGGCGGCGGCGG
CGGCCCTATAAAAAGCGAAGCGCGCGGCGGGCGGGAGTCGCTGCGACGCTGCCTTCGCCCCGTGCCCCGC
TCCGCCGCCGCCTCGCGCCGCCCGCCCCGGCTCTGACTGACCGCGTTACTCCCACAGGTGAGCGGGCGGG
ACGGCCCTTCTCCTCCGGGCTGTAATTAGCTGAGCAAGAGGTAAGGGTTTAAGGGATGGTTGGTTGGTGG
GGTATTAATGTTTAATTACCTGGAGCACCTGCCTGAAATCACTTTTTTTCAGGTTGGACCGGTGCCACCA
TGGACTATAAGGACCACGACGGAGACTACAAGGATCATGATATTGATTACAAAGACGATGACGATAAGAT
GGCCCCAAAGAAGAAGCGGAAGGTCGGTATCCACGGAGTCCCAGCAGCCGACAAGAAGTACAGCATCGGC
CTGGACATCGGCACCAACTCTGTGGGCTGGGCCGTGATCACCGACGAGTACAAGGTGCCCAGCAAGAAAT
TCAAGGTGCTGGGCAACACCGACCGGCACAGCATCAAGAAGAACCTGATCGGAGCCCTGCTGTTCGACAG
CGGCGAAACAGCCGAGGCCACCCGGCTGAAGAGAACCGCCAGAAGAAGATACACCAGACGGAAGAACCGG
ATCTGCTATCTGCAAGAGATCTTCAGCAACGAGATGGCCAAGGTGGACGACAGCTTCTTCCACAGACTGG
AAGAGTCCTTCCTGGTGGAAGAGGATAAGAAGCACGAGCGGCACCCCATCTTCGGCAACATCGTGGACGA
GGTGGCCTACCACGAGAAGTACCCCACCATCTACCACCTGAGAAAGAAACTGGTGGACAGCACCGACAAG
GCCGACCTGCGGCTGATCTATCTGGCCCTGGCCCACATGATCAAGTTCCGGGGCCACTTCCTGATCGAGG
GCGACCTGAACCCCGACAACAGCGACGTGGACAAGCTGTTCATCCAGCTGGTGCAGACCTACAACCAGCT
GTTCGAGGAAAACCCCATCAACGCCAGCGGCGTGGACGCCAAGGCCATCCTGTCTGCCAGACTGAGCAAG
AGCAGACGGCTGGAAAATCTGATCGCCCAGCTGCCCGGCGAGAAGAAGAATGGCCTGTTCGGAAACCTGA
TTGCCCTGAGCCTGGGCCTGACCCCCAACTTCAAGAGCAACTTCGACCTGGCCGAGGATGCCAAACTGCA
GCTGAGCAAGGACACCTACGACGACGACCTGGACAACCTGCTGGCCCAGATCGGCGACCAGTACGCCGAC
CTGTTTCTGGCCGCCAAGAACCTGTCCGACGCCATCCTGCTGAGCGACATCCTGAGAGTGAACACCGAGA
TCACCAAGGCCCCCCTGAGCGCCTCTATGATCAAGAGATACGACGAGCACCACCAGGACCTGACCCTGCT
GAAAGCTCTCGTGCGGCAGCAGCTGCCTGAGAAGTACAAAGAGATTTTCTTCGACCAGAGCAAGAACGGC
TACGCCGGCTACATTGACGGCGGAGCCAGCCAGGAAGAGTTCTACAAGTTCATCAAGCCCATCCTGGAAA
AGATGGACGGCACCGAGGAACTGCTCGTGAAGCTGAACAGAGAGGACCTGCTGCGGAAGCAGCGGACCTT
CGACAACGGCAGCATCCCCCACCAGATCCACCTGGGAGAGCTGCACGCCATTCTGCGGCGGCAGGAAGAT
TTTTACCCATTCCTGAAGGACAACCGGGAAAAGATCGAGAAGATCCTGACCTTCCGCATCCCCTACTACG
TGGGCCCTCTGGCCAGGGGAAACAGCAGATTCGCCTGGATGACCAGAAAGAGCGAGGAAACCATCACCCC
CTGGAACTTCGAGGAAGTGGTGGACAAGGGCGCTTCCGCCCAGAGCTTCATCGAGCGGATGACCAACTTC
GATAAGAACCTGCCCAACGAGAAGGTGCTGCCCAAGCACAGCCTGCTGTACGAGTACTTCACCGTGTATA
ACGAGCTGACCAAAGTGAAATACGTGACCGAGGGAATGAGAAAGCCCGCCTTCCTGAGCGGCGAGCAGAA
AAAGGCCATCGTGGACCTGCTGTTCAAGACCAACCGGAAAGTGACCGTGAAGCAGCTGAAAGAGGACTAC
TTCAAGAAAATCGAGTGCTTCGACTCCGTGGAAATCTCCGGCGTGGAAGATCGGTTCAACGCCTCCCTGG
GCACATACCACGATCTGCTGAAAATTATCAAGGACAAGGACTTCCTGGACAATGAGGAAAACGAGGACAT
TCTGGAAGATATCGTGCTGACCCTGACACTGTTTGAGGACAGAGAGATGATCGAGGAACGGCTGAAAACC
TATGCCCACCTGTTCGACGACAAAGTGATGAAGCAGCTGAAGCGGCGGAGATACACCGGCTGGGGCAGGC
TGAGCCGGAAGCTGATCAACGGCATCCGGGACAAGCAGTCCGGCAAGACAATCCTGGATTTCCTGAAGTC
CGACGGCTTCGCCAACAGAAACTTCATGCAGCTGATCCACGACGACAGCCTGACCTTTAAAGAGGACATC
CAGAAAGCCCAGGTGTCCGGCCAGGGCGATAGCCTGCACGAGCACATTGCCAATCTGGCCGGCAGCCCCG
CCATTAAGAAGGGCATCCTGCAGACAGTGAAGGTGGTGGACGAGCTCGTGAAAGTGATGGGCCGGCACAA
GCCCGAGAACATCGTGATCGAAATGGCCAGAGAGAACCAGACCACCCAGAAGGGACAGAAGAACAGCCGC
GAGAGAATGAAGCGGATCGAAGAGGGCATCAAAGAGCTGGGCAGCCAGATCCTGAAAGAACACCCCGTGG
AAAACACCCAGCTGCAGAACGAGAAGCTGTACCTGTACTACCTGCAGAATGGGCGGGATATGTACGTGGA
CCAGGAACTGGACATCAACCGGCTGTCCGACTACGATGTGGACCATATCGTGCCTCAGAGCTTTCTGAAG
GACGACTCCATCGACAACAAGGTGCTGACCAGAAGCGACAAGAACCGGGGCAAGAGCGACAACGTGCCCT
CCGAAGAGGTCGTGAAGAAGATGAAGAACTACTGGCGGCAGCTGCTGAACGCCAAGCTGATTACCCAGAG
AAAGTTCGACAATCTGACCAAGGCCGAGAGAGGCGGCCTGAGCGAACTGGATAAGGCCGGCTTCATCAAG
AGACAGCTGGTGGAAACCCGGCAGATCACAAAGCACGTGGCACAGATCCTGGACTCCCGGATGAACACTA
AGTACGACGAGAATGACAAGCTGATCCGGGAAGTGAAAGTGATCACCCTGAAGTCCAAGCTGGTGTCCGA
TTTCCGGAAGGATTTCCAGTTTTACAAAGTGCGCGAGATCAACAACTACCACCACGCCCACGACGCCTAC
CTGAACGCCGTCGTGGGAACCGCCCTGATCAAAAAGTACCCTAAGCTGGAAAGCGAGTTCGTGTACGGCG
ACTACAAGGTGTACGACGTGCGGAAGATGATCGCCAAGAGCGAGCAGGAAATCGGCAAGGCTACCGCCAA
GTACTTCTTCTACAGCAACATCATGAACTTTTTCAAGACCGAGATTACCCTGGCCAACGGCGAGATCCGG
AAGCGGCCTCTGATCGAGACAAACGGCGAAACCGGGGAGATCGTGTGGGATAAGGGCCGGGATTTTGCCA
CCGTGCGGAAAGTGCTGAGCATGCCCCAAGTGAATATCGTGAAAAAGACCGAGGTGCAGACAGGCGGCTT
CAGCAAAGAGTCTATCCTGCCCAAGAGGAACAGCGATAAGCTGATCGCCAGAAAGAAGGACTGGGACCCT
AAGAAGTACGGCGGCTTCGACAGCCCCACCGTGGCCTATTCTGTGCTGGTGGTGGCCAAAGTGGAAAAGG
GCAAGTCCAAGAAACTGAAGAGTGTGAAAGAGCTGCTGGGGATCACCATCATGGAAAGAAGCAGCTTCGA
GAAGAATCCCATCGACTTTCTGGAAGCCAAGGGCTACAAAGAAGTGAAAAAGGACCTGATCATCAAGCTG
CCTAAGTACTCCCTGTTCGAGCTGGAAAACGGCCGGAAGAGAATGCTGGCCTCTGCCGGCGAACTGCAGA
AGGGAAACGAACTGGCCCTGCCCTCCAAATATGTGAACTTCCTGTACCTGGCCAGCCACTATGAGAAGCT
GAAGGGCTCCCCCGAGGATAATGAGCAGAAACAGCTGTTTGTGGAACAGCACAAGCACTACCTGGACGAG
ATCATCGAGCAGATCAGCGAGTTCTCCAAGAGAGTGATCCTGGCCGACGCTAATCTGGACAAAGTGCTGT
CCGCCTACAACAAGCACCGGGATAAGCCCATCAGAGAGCAGGCCGAGAATATCATCCACCTGTTTACCCT
GACCAATCTGGGAGCCCCTGCCGCCTTCAAGTACTTTGACACCACCATCGACCGGAAGAGGTACACCAGC
ACCAAAGAGGTGCTGGACGCCACCCTGATCCACCAGAGCATCACCGGCCTGTACGAGACACGGATCGACC
TGTCTCAGCTGGGAGGCGACAAAAGGCCGGCGGCCACGAAAAAGGCCGGCCAGGCAAAAAAGAAAAAGTA
AGAATTCCTAGAGCTCGCTGATCAGCCTCGACTGTGCCTTCTAGTTGCCAGCCATCTGTTGTTTGCCCCT
CCCCCGTGCCTTCCTTGACCCTGGAAGGTGCCACTCCCACTGTCCTTTCCTAATAAAATGAGGAAATTGC
ATCGCATTGTCTGAGTAGGTGTCATTCTATTCTGGGGGGTGGGGTGGGGCAGGACAGCAAGGGGGAGGAT
TGGGAAGAGAATAGCAGGCATGCTGGGGAGCGGCCGCAGGAACCCCTAGTGATGGAGTTGGCCACTCCCT
CTCTGCGCGCTCGCTCGCTCACTGAGGCCGGGCGACCAAAGGTCGCCCGACGCCCGGGCTTTGCCCGGGC
GGCCTCAGTGAGCGAGCGAGCGCGCAGCTGCCTGCAGGGGCGCCTGATGCGGTATTTTCTCCTTACGCAT
CTGTGCGGTATTTCACACCGCATA
[142 nt withheld, positions 5695-5836]
C
[141 nt withheld, positions 5838-5978]
CCTTTGACGTTGGAGTCCACGTTCTTT
[37 nt withheld, positions 6006-6042]
ACCCTATCTCGGGCTATTCTTTTGATTTATAAGGGATTTTGCCGATTTCGGCCTATTGGTTAAAAAATGA
GCTGATTTAACAAAAATTTAACGCGAATTTTAACAAAATATTAACGTTTACAATTTTATGGTGCACTCTC
AGTACAATCTGCTCTGATGCCGCATAGTTAAGCCAGCCCCGACACCCGCCAACACCCGCTGACGCGCCCT
GACGGGCTTGTCTGCTCCCGGCATCCGCTTACAGACAAGCTGTGACCGTCTCCGGGAGCTGCATGTGTCA
GAGGTTTTCACCGTCATCACCGAAACGCGCGAGACGAAAGGGCCTCGTGATACGCCTATTTTTATAGGTT
AATGTCATGATAATAATGGTTTCTTAGACGTCAGGTGGCACTTTTCGGGGAAATGTGCGCGGAACCCCTA
TTTGTTTATTTTTCTAAATACATTCAAATATGTATCCGCTCATGAGACAATAACCCTGATAAATGCTTCA
ATAATATTGAAAAAGGAAGAGTATGAGTATTCAACATTTCCGTGTCGCCCTTATTCCCTTTTTTGCGGCA
TTTTGCCTTCCTGTTTTTGCTCACCCAGAAACGCTGGTGAAAGTAAAAGATGCTGAAGATCAGTTGGGTG
CACGAGTGGGTTACATCGAACTGGATCTCAACAGCGGTAAGATCCTTGAGAGTTTTCGCCCCGAAGAACG
TTTTCCAATGATGAGCACTTTTAAAGTTCTGCTATGTGGCGCGGTATTATCCCGTATTGACGCCGGGCAA
GAGCAACTCGGTCGCCGCATACACTATTCTCAGAATGACTTGGTTGAGTACTCACCAGTCACAGAAAAGC
ATCTTACGGATGGCATGACAGTAAGAGAATTATGCAGTGCTGCCATAACCATGAGTGATAACACTGCGGC
CAACTTACTTCTGACAACGATCGGAGGACCGAAGGAGCTAACCGCTTTTTTGCACAACATGGGGGATCAT
GTAACTCGCCTTGATCGTTGGGAACCGGAGCTGAATGAAGCCATACCAAACGACGAGCGTGACACCACGA
TGCCTGTAGCAATGGCAACAACGTTGCGCAAACTATTAACTGGCGAACTACTTACTCTAGCTTCCCGGCA
ACAATTAATAGACTGGATGGAGGCGGATAAAGTTGCAGGACCACTTCTGCGCTCGGCCCTTCCGGCTGGC
TGGTTTATTGCTGATAAATCTGGAGCCGGTGAGCGTGGAAGCCGCGGTATCATTGCAGCACTGGGGCCAG
ATGGTAAGCCCTCCCGTATCGTAGTTATCTACACGACGGGGAGTCAGGCAACTATGGATGAACGAAATAG
ACAGATCGCTGAGATAGGTGCCTCACTGATTAAGCATTGGTAACTGTCAGACCAAGTTTACTCATATATA
CTTTAGATTGATTTAAAACTTCATTTTTAATTTAAAAGGATCTAGGTGAAGATCCTTTTTGATAATCTCA
TGACCAAAATCCCTTAACGTGAGTTTTCGTTCCACTGAGCGTCAGACCCCGTAGAAAAGATCAAAGGATC
TTCTTGAGATCCTTTTTTTCTGCGCGTAATCTGCTGCTTGCAAACAAAAAAACCACCGCTACCAGCGGTG
GTTTGTTTGCCGGATCAAGAGCTACCAACTCTTTTTCCGAAGGTAACTGGCTTCAGCAGAGCGCAGATAC
CAAATACTGTCCTTCTAGTGTAGCCGTAGTTAGGCCACCACTTCAAGAACTCTGTAGCACCGCCTACATA
CCTCGCTCTGCTAATCCTGTTACCAGTGGCTGCTGCCAGTGGCGATAAGTCGTGTCTTACCGGGTTGGAC
TCAAGACGATAGTTACCGGATAAGGCGCAGCGGTCGGGCTGAACGGGGGGTTCGTGCACACAGCCCAGCT
TGGAGCGAACGACCTACACCGAACTGAGATACCTACAGCGTGAGCTATGAGAAAGCGCCACGCTTCCCGA
AGGGAGAAAGGCGGACAGGTATCCGGTAAGCGGCAGGGTCGGAACAGGAGAGCGCACGAGGGAGCTTCCA
GGGGGAAACGCCTGGTATCTTTATAGTCCTGTCGGGTTTCGCCACCTCTGACTTGAGCGTCGATTTTTGT
GATGCTCGTCAGGGGGGCGGAGCCTATGGAAAAACGCCAGCAACGCGGCCTTTTTACGGTTCCTGGCCTT
TTGCTGGCCTTTTGCTCACATGTGAGGGCCTATTTCCCATGATTCCTTCATATTTGCATATACGATACAA
GGCTGTTAGAGAGATAATTGGAATTAATTTGACTGTAAACACAAAGATATTAGTACAAAATACGTGACGT
AGAAAGTAATAATTTCTTGGGTAGTTTGCAGTTTTAAAATTATGTTTTAAAATGGACTATCATATGCTTA
CCGTAACTTGAAAGTATTTCGATTTCTTGGCTTTATATATCTTGTGGAAAGGACGAAACACCGTTTCGTT
CAACAGTGCCACGTTT
