Features (pLannotate 1.2.2; 19 found; start..end, strand, type, name):
     79..122     +  misc_RNA       gRNA scaffold (fragment): guide RNA scaffold for the Streptococcus pyogenes CRISPR/Cas9 system
    169..454     +  enhancer       CMV enhancer: human cytomegalovirus immediate early enhancer; contains an 18-bp deletion relative to the standard CMV enhancer
    456..570     +  promoter       chicken β-actin promoter (fragment): contains a 21-bp deletion relative to the standard chicken β-actin promoter
    557..683     +  promoter       chicken β-actin promoter (fragment): contains a 21-bp deletion relative to the standard chicken β-actin promoter
    684..911     +  intron         hybrid intron: hybrid between chicken β-actin (CBA) and minute virus of mice (MMV) introns (Gray et al., 2011)
   1049..2650    +  CDS            Cas9(N): N-terminal portion of Streptococcus pyogenes Cas9 (Zetsche et al., 2015)
   2651..5149    +  CDS            Cas9(C): C-terminal portion of Streptococcus pyogenes Cas9 (Zetsche et al., 2015)
   5150..5197    +  CDS            nucleoplasmin NLS: bipartite nuclear localization signal from nucleoplasmin
   5231..5342    +  polyA_signal   bGH poly(A) signal: bovine growth hormone polyadenylation signal
   5447..5587    +  repeat_region  AAV2 ITR: inverted terminal repeat of adeno-associated virus serotype 2 inverted
   5592..5643    -  misc_feature   bom (fragment): basis of mobility region from pBR322
   5662..6117    +  rep_origin     f1 ori (sequence partly withheld): f1 bacteriophage origin of replication; arrow indicates direction of (+) strand synthesis
   6118..6167    -  misc_feature   bom (fragment): basis of mobility region from pBR322
   6269..6304    -  CDS            rop (fragment): Rop protein, which maintains plasmids at low copy number; rop
   6399..6503    +  promoter       AmpR promoter: bla
   6504..7364    +  CDS            AmpR: β-lactamase; bla; confers resistance to ampicillin, carbenicillin, and related antibiotics
   7535..8123    +  rep_origin     ori: high-copy-number ColE1/pMB1/pBR322/pUC origin of replication
   8185..8425    +  promoter       U6 promoter: RNA polymerase III promoter for human U6 snRNA
   8455..72      +  misc_RNA       gRNA scaffold (across the origin): guide RNA scaffold for the Streptococcus pyogenes CRISPR/Cas9 system
>Addgene plasmid #113786 | pSATB1.1.0-gDNA | addgene full sequence | sequence record 230585 | Addgene NGS Result
TAGAGCTAGAAATAGCAAGTTAAAATAAGGCTAGTCCGTTATCAACTTGAAAAAGTGGCACCGAGTCGGT
GCTTTTTTGTTTTAGAGCTAGAAATAGCAAGTTAAAATAAGGCTAGTCCGTTTTTAGCGCGTGCGCCAAT
TCTGCAGACAAATGGCTCTAGAGGTACCCGTTACATAACTTACGGTAAATGGCCCGCCTGGCTGACCGCC
CAACGACCCCCGCCCATTGACGTCAATAGTAACGCCAATAGGGACTTTCCATTGACGTCAATGGGTGGAG
TATTTACGGTAAACTGCCCACTTGGCAGTACATCAAGTGTATCATATGCCAAGTACGCCCCCTATTGACG
TCAATGACGGTAAATGGCCCGCCTGGCATTGTGCCCAGTACATGACCTTATGGGACTTTCCTACTTGGCA
GTACATCTACGTATTAGTCATCGCTATTACCATGGTCGAGGTGAGCCCCACGTTCTGCTTCACTCTCCCC
ATCTCCCCCCCCTCCCCACCCCCAATTTTGTATTTATTTATTTTTTAATTATTTTGTGCAGCGATGGGGG
CGGGGSGGGGCGAGGCGGAGAGGTGCGGCGGCAGCCAATCAGAGCGGCGCGCTCCGAAAGTTTCCTTTTA
TGGCGAGGCGGCGGCGGCGGCGGCCCTATAAAAAGCGAAGCGCGCGGCGGGCGGGAGTCGCTGCGCGCTG
CCTTCGCCCCGTGCCCCGCTCCGCCGCCGCCTCGCGCCGCCCGCCCCGGCTCTGACTGACCGCGTTACTC
CCACAGGTGAGCGGGCGGGACGGCCCTTCTCCTCCGGGCTGTAATTAGCTGAGCAAGAGGTAAGGGTTTA
AGGGATGGTTGGTTGGTGGGGTATTAATGTTTAATTACCTGGAGCACCTGCCTGAAATCACTTTTTTTCA
GGTTGGACCGGTGCCACCATGGACTATAAGGACCACGACGGAGACTACAAGGATCATGATATTGATTACA
AAGACGATGACGATAAGATGGCCCCAAAGAAGAAGCGGAAGGTCGGTATCCACGGAGTCCCAGCAGCCGA
CAAGAAGTACAGCATCGGCCTGGACATCGGCACCAACTCTGTGGGCTGGGCCGTGATCACCGACGAGTAC
AAGGTGCCCAGCAAGAAATTCAAGGTGCTGGGCAACACCGACCGGCACAGCATCAAGAAGAACCTGATCG
GAGCCCTGCTGTTCGACAGCGGCGAAACAGCCGAGGCCACCCGGCTGAAGAGAACCGCCAGAAGAAGATA
CACCAGACGGAAGAACCGGATCTGCTATCTGCAAGAGATCTTCAGCAACGAGATGGCCAAGGTGGACGAC
AGCTTCTTCCACAGACTGGAAGAGTCCTTCCTGGTGGAAGAGGATAAGAAGCACGAGCGGCACCCCATCT
TCGGCAACATCGTGGACGAGGTGGCCTACCACGAGAAGTACCCCACCATCTACCACCTGAGAAAGAAACT
GGTGGACAGCACCGACAAGGCCGACCTGCGGCTGATCTATCTGGCCCTGGCCCACATGATCAAGTTCCGG
GGCCACTTCCTGATCGAGGGCGACCTGAACCCCGACAACAGCGACGTGGACAAGCTGTTCATCCAGCTGG
TGCAGACCTACAACCAGCTGTTCGAGGAAAACCCCATCAACGCCAGCGGCGTGGACGCCAAGGCCATCCT
GTCTGCCAGACTGAGCAAGAGCAGACGGCTGGAAAATCTGATCGCCCAGCTGCCCGGCGAGAAGAAGAAT
GGCCTGTTCGGAAACCTGATTGCCCTGAGCCTGGGCCTGACCCCCAACTTCAAGAGCAACTTCGACCTGG
CCGAGGATGCCAAACTGCAGCTGAGCAAGGACACCTACGACGACGACCTGGACAACCTGCTGGCCCAGAT
CGGCGACCAGTACGCCGACCTGTTTCTGGCCGCCAAGAACCTGTCCGACGCCATCCTGCTGAGCGACATC
CTGAGAGTGAACACCGAGATCACCAAGGCCCCCCTGAGCGCCTCTATGATCAAGAGATACGACGAGCACC
ACCAGGACCTGACCCTGCTGAAAGCTCTCGTGCGGCAGCAGCTGCCTGAGAAGTACAAAGAGATTTTCTT
CGACCAGAGCAAGAACGGCTACGCCGGCTACATTGACGGCGGAGCCAGCCAGGAAGAGTTCTACAAGTTC
ATCAAGCCCATCCTGGAAAAGATGGACGGCACCGAGGAACTGCTCGTGAAGCTGAACAGAGAGGACCTGC
TGCGGAAGCAGCGGACCTTCGACAACGGCAGCATCCCCCACCAGATCCACCTGGGAGAGCTGCACGCCAT
TCTGCGGCGGCAGGAAGATTTTTACCCATTCCTGAAGGACAACCGGGAAAAGATCGAGAAGATCCTGACC
TTCCGCATCCCCTACTACGTGGGCCCTCTGGCCAGGGGAAACAGCAGATTCGCCTGGATGACCAGAAAGA
GCGAGGAAACCATCACCCCCTGGAACTTCGAGGAAGTGGTGGACAAGGGCGCTTCCGCCCAGAGCTTCAT
CGAGCGGATGACCAACTTCGATAAGAACCTGCCCAACGAGAAGGTGCTGCCCAAGCACAGCCTGCTGTAC
GAGTACTTCACCGTGTATAACGAGCTGACCAAAGTGAAATACGTGACCGAGGGAATGAGAAAGCCCGCCT
TCCTGAGCGGCGAGCAGAAAAAGGCCATCGTGGACCTGCTGTTCAAGACCAACCGGAAAGTGACCGTGAA
GCAGCTGAAAGAGGACTACTTCAAGAAAATCGAGTGCTTCGACTCCGTGGAAATCTCCGGCGTGGAAGAT
CGGTTCAACGCCTCCCTGGGCACATACCACGATCTGCTGAAAATTATCAAGGACAAGGACTTCCTGGACA
ATGAGGAAAACGAGGACATTCTGGAAGATATCGTGCTGACCCTGACACTGTTTGAGGACAGAGAGATGAT
CGAGGAACGGCTGAAAACCTATGCCCACCTGTTCGACGACAAAGTGATGAAGCAGCTGAAGCGGCGGAGA
TACACCGGCTGGGGCAGGCTGAGCCGGAAGCTGATCAACGGCATCCGGGACAAGCAGTCCGGCAAGACAA
TCCTGGATTTCCTGAAGTCCGACGGCTTCGCCAACAGAAACTTCATGCAGCTGATCCACGACGACAGCCT
GACCTTTAAAGAGGACATCCAGAAAGCCCAGGTGTCCGGCCAGGGCGATAGCCTGCACGAGCACATTGCC
AATCTGGCCGGCAGCCCCGCCATTAAGAAGGGCATCCTGCAGACAGTGAAGGTGGTGGACGAGCTCGTGA
AAGTGATGGGCCGGCACAAGCCCGAGAACATCGTGATCGAAATGGCCAGAGAGAACCAGACCACCCAGAA
GGGACAGAAGAACAGCCGCGAGAGAATGAAGCGGATCGAAGAGGGCATCAAAGAGCTGGGCAGCCAGATC
CTGAAAGAACACCCCGTGGAAAACACCCAGCTGCAGAACGAGAAGCTGTACCTGTACTACCTGCAGAATG
GGCGGGATATGTACGTGGACCAGGAACTGGACATCAACCGGCTGTCCGACTACGATGTGGACCATATCGT
GCCTCAGAGCTTTCTGAAGGACGACTCCATCGACAACAAGGTGCTGACCAGAAGCGACAAGAACCGGGGC
AAGAGCGACAACGTGCCCTCCGAAGAGGTCGTGAAGAAGATGAAGAACTACTGGCGGCAGCTGCTGAACG
CCAAGCTGATTACCCAGAGAAAGTTCGACAATCTGACCAAGGCCGAGAGAGGCGGCCTGAGCGAACTGGA
TAAGGCCGGCTTCATCAAGAGACAGCTGGTGGAAACCCGGCAGATCACAAAGCACGTGGCACAGATCCTG
GACTCCCGGATGAACACTAAGTACGACGAGAATGACAAGCTGATCCGGGAAGTGAAAGTGATCACCCTGA
AGTCCAAGCTGGTGTCCGATTTCCGGAAGGATTTCCAGTTTTACAAAGTGCGCGAGATCAACAACTACCA
CCACGCCCACGACGCCTACCTGAACGCCGTCGTGGGAACCGCCCTGATCAAAAAGTACCCTAAGCTGGAA
AGCGAGTTCGTGTACGGCGACTACAAGGTGTACGACGTGCGGAAGATGATCGCCAAGAGCGAGCAGGAAA
TCGGCAAGGCTACCGCCAAGTACTTCTTCTACAGCAACATCATGAACTTTTTCAAGACCGAGATTACCCT
GGCCAACGGCGAGATCCGGAAGCGGCCTCTGATCGAGACAAACGGCGAAACCGGGGAGATCGTGTGGGAT
AAGGGCCGGGATTTTGCCACCGTGCGGAAAGTGCTGAGCATGCCCCAAGTGAATATCGTGAAAAAGACCG
AGGTGCAGACAGGCGGCTTCAGCAAAGAGTCTATCCTGCCCAAGAGGAACAGCGATAAGCTGATCGCCAG
AAAGAAGGACTGGGACCCTAAGAAGTACGGCGGCTTCGACAGCCCCACCGTGGCCTATTCTGTGCTGGTG
GTGGCCAAAGTGGAAAAGGGCAAGTCCAAGAAACTGAAGAGTGTGAAAGAGCTGCTGGGGATCACCATCA
TGGAAAGAAGCAGCTTCGAGAAGAATCCCATCGACTTTCTGGAAGCCAAGGGCTACAAAGAAGTGAAAAA
GGACCTGATCATCAAGCTGCCTAAGTACTCCCTGTTCGAGCTGGAAAACGGCCGGAAGAGAATGCTGGCC
TCTGCCGGCGAACTGCAGAAGGGAAACGAACTGGCCCTGCCCTCCAAATATGTGAACTTCCTGTACCTGG
CCAGCCACTATGAGAAGCTGAAGGGCTCCCCCGAGGATAATGAGCAGAAACAGCTGTTTGTGGAACAGCA
CAAGCACTACCTGGACGAGATCATCGAGCAGATCAGCGAGTTCTCCAAGAGAGTGATCCTGGCCGACGCT
AATCTGGACAAAGTGCTGTCCGCCTACAACAAGCACCGGGATAAGCCCATCAGAGAGCAGGCCGAGAATA
TCATCCACCTGTTTACCCTGACCAATCTGGGAGCCCCTGCCGCCTTCAAGTACTTTGACACCACCATCGA
CCGGAAGAGGTACACCAGCACCAAAGAGGTGCTGGACGCCACCCTGATCCACCAGAGCATCACCGGCCTG
TACGAGACACGGATCGACCTGTCTCAGCTGGGAGGCGACAAAAGGCCGGCGGCCACGAAAAAGGCCGGCC
AGGCAAAAAAGAAAAAGTAAGAATTCCTAGAGCTCGCTGATCAGCCTCGACTGTGCCTTCTAGTTGCCAG
CCATCTGTTGTTTGCCCCTCCCCCGTGCCTTCCTTGACCCTGGAAGGTGCCACTCCCACTGTCCTTTCCT
AATAAAATGAGGAAATTGCATCGCATTGTCTGAGTAGGTGTCATTCTATTCTGGGGGGTGGGGTGGGGCA
GGACAGCAAGGGGGAGGATTGGGAAGAGAATAGCAGGCATGCTGGGGAGCGGCCGCAGGAACCCCTAGTG
ATGGAGTTGGCCACTCCCTCTCTGCGCGCTCGCTCGCTCACTGAGGCCGGGCGACCAAAGGTCGCCCGAC
GCCCGGGCTTTGCCCGGGCGGCCTCAGTGAGCGAGCGAGCGCGCAGCTGCCTGCAGGGGCGCCTGATGCG
GTATTTTCTCCTTACGCATCTGTGCGGTATTTCACACCGCATA
[95 nt withheld, positions 5644-5738]
T
[46 nt withheld, positions 5740-5785]
C
[141 nt withheld, positions 5787-5927]
CCTTTGACGTTGGAGTCCACGTTCTTT
[37 nt withheld, positions 5955-5991]
ACTCTATCTCGGGCTATTCTTTTGATTTATAAGGGATTTTGCCGATTTCGGTCTATTGGTTAAAAAATGA
GCTGATTTAACAAAAATTTAACGCGAATTTTAACAAAATATTAACGTTTACAATTTTATGGTGCACTCTC
AGTACAATCTGCTCTGATGCCGCATAGTTAAGCCAGCCCCGACACCCGCCAACACCCGCTGACGCGCCCT
GACGGGCTTGTCTGCTCCCGGCATCCGCTTACAGACAAGCTGTGACCGTCTCCGGGAGCTGCATGTGTCA
GAGGTTTTCACCGTCATCACCGAAACGCGCGAGACGAAAGGGCCTCGTGATACGCCTATTTTTATAGGTT
AATGTCATGATAATAATGGTTTCTTAGACGTCAGGTGGCACTTTTCGGGGAAATGTGCGCGGAACCCCTA
TTTGTTTATTTTTCTAAATACATTCAAATATGTATCCGCTCATGAGACAATAACCCTGATAAATGCTTCA
ATAATATTGAAAAAGGAAGAGTATGAGTATTCAACATTTCCGTGTCGCCCTTATTCCCTTTTTTGCGGCA
TTTTGCCTTCCTGTTTTTGCTCACCCAGAAACGCTGGTGAAAGTAAAAGATGCTGAAGATCAGTTGGGTG
CACGAGTGGGTTACATCGAACTGGATCTCAACAGCGGTAAGATCCTTGAGAGTTTTCGCCCCGAAGAACG
TTTTCCAATGATGAGCACTTTTAAAGTTCTGCTATGTGGCGCGGTATTATCCCGTATTGACGCCGGGCAA
GAGCAACTCGGTCGCCGCATACACTATTCTCAGAATGACTTGGTTGAGTACTCACCAGTCACAGAAAAGC
ATCTTACGGATGGCATGACAGTAAGAGAATTATGCAGTGCTGCCATAACCATGAGTGATAACACTGCGGC
CAACTTACTTCTGACAACGATCGGAGGACCGAAGGAGCTAACCGCTTTTTTGCACAACATGGGGGATCAT
GTAACTCGCCTTGATCGTTGGGAACCGGAGCTGAATGAAGCCATACCAAACGACGAGCGTGACACCACGA
TGCCTGTAGCAATGGCAACAACGTTGCGCAAACTATTAACTGGCGAACTACTTACTCTAGCTTCCCGGCA
ACAATTAATAGACTGGATGGAGGCGGATAAAGTTGCAGGACCACTTCTGCGCTCGGCCCTTCCGGCTGGC
TGGTTTATTGCTGATAAATCTGGAGCCGGTGAGCGTGGAAGCCGCGGTATCATTGCAGCACTGGGGCCAG
ATGGTAAGCCCTCCCGTATCGTAGTTATCTACACGACGGGGAGTCAGGCAACTATGGATGAACGAAATAG
ACAGATCGCTGAGATAGGTGCCTCACTGATTAAGCATTGGTAACTGTCAGACCAAGTTTACTCATATATA
CTTTAGATTGATTTAAAACTTCATTTTTAATTTAAAAGGATCTAGGTGAAGATCCTTTTTGATAATCTCA
TGACCAAAATCCCTTAACGTGAGTTTTCGTTCCACTGAGCGTCAGACCCCGTAGAAAAGATCAAAGGATC
TTCTTGAGATCCTTTTTTTCTGCGCGTAATCTGCTGCTTGCAAACAAAAAAACCACCGCTACCAGCGGTG
GTTTGTTTGCCGGATCAAGAGCTACCAACTCTTTTTCCGAAGGTAACTGGCTTCAGCAGAGCGCAGATAC
CAAATACTGTTCTTCTAGTGTAGCCGTAGTTAGGCCACCACTTCAAGAACTCTGTAGCACCGCCTACATA
CCTCGCTCTGCTAATCCTGTTACCAGTGGCTGCTGCCAGTGGCGATAAGTCGTGTCTTACCGGGTTGGAC
TCAAGACGATAGTTACCGGATAAGGCGCAGCGGTCGGGCTGAACGGGGGGTTCGTGCACACAGCCCAGCT
TGGAGCGAACGACCTACACCGAACTGAGATACCTACAGCGTGAGCTATGAGAAAGCGCCACGCTTCCCGA
AGGGAGAAAGGCGGACAGGTATCCGGTAAGCGGCAGGGTCGGAACAGGAGAGCGCACGAGGGAGCTTCCA
GGGGGAAACGCCTGGTATCTTTATAGTCCTGTCGGGTTTCGCCACCTCTGACTTGAGCGTCGATTTTTGT
GATGCTCGTCAGGGGGGCGGAGCCTATGGAAAAACGCCAGCAACGCGGCCTTTTTACGGTTCCTGGCCTT
TTGCTGGCCTTTTGCTCACATGTGAGGGCCTATTTCCCATGATTCCTTCATATTTGCATATACGATACAA
GGCTGTTAGAGAGATAATTGGAATTAATTTGACTGTAAACACAAAGATATTAGTACAAAATACGTGACGT
AGAAAGTAATAATTTCTTGGGTAGTTTGCAGTTTTAAAATTATGTTTTAAAATGGACTATCATATGCTTA
CCGTAACTTGAAAGTATTTCGATTTCTTGGCTTTATATATCTTGTGGAAAGGACGAAACACCGGTTTCGT
TCAACAGTGCCACGTTT
